Addgene plasmid #26840: pXP412
Purpose: (Empty Backbone)
Depositing lab: Nancy DaSilva & Suzanne Sandmeyer. Depositing organization: University of California, Irvine. Publication: A vector set for systematic metabolic engineering in Saccharomyces cerevisiae. Fang F, Salmon K, Shen MW, Aeling KA, Ito E, Irwin B, Tran UP, Hatfield GW, Da Silva NA, Sandmeyer S. Yeast. 2011 Feb;28(2):123-36. doi: 10.1002/yea.1824. Epub 2010 Oct 8. PubMed 20936606.
Backbone
  Vector backbone: pUC18
  Backbone manufacturer: invitrogen
  Backbone size (bp): 7587
  Modifications to backbone: N/A
  Vector type: Yeast Expression
  Selectable markers: CAN1
Growth in bacteria
  Bacterial resistance: Ampicillin, 100 μg/mL
  Growth temperature: 37°C
  Growth strain: DH5alpha
  Copy number: High Copy
Gene/Insert
  Gene/Insert name: None
  Cloning method: Restriction Enzyme; 5′ cloning site SpeI (not destroyed); 3′ cloning site xhoI (not destroyed)
  Sequencing primers: 5′ N/A
Terms and licenses: Academic/Nonprofit Terms; Industry Terms: Not Available to Industry
How to cite: pXP412 was a gift from Nancy DaSilva & Suzanne Sandmeyer (Addgene plasmid # 26840 ; http://n2t.net/addgene:26840 ; RRID:Addgene_26840)
