[The description below was written by a language model from this plasmid's Addgene catalogue record and pLannotate feature annotations shown in this document.]
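Description:
pXP412 is an empty yeast expression backbone built on pUC18, part of a vector set designed for systematic metabolic engineering in Saccharomyces cerevisiae. It is an E. coli–yeast shuttle plasmid of 7,587 bp. In bacteria it replicates from the high-copy ColE1/pUC origin and is selected with ampicillin through the β-lactamase gene. In yeast it is maintained episomally by the 2μ origin of replication. Remnants of the pUC18 scaffold are scattered around the yeast modules, including lacZα and polylinker fragments, the lac promoter and operator, the CAP site, and bits of lacI, rop and bom. They appear to be leftovers with no designed function.

The expression module consists of the S. cerevisiae TEF1 promoter, a strong constitutive promoter from the EF-1α gene, followed after a short gap by the CYC1 transcription terminator. No gene is inserted. The record lists SpeI and XhoI as the 5′ and 3′ cloning sites, both retained, and the short interval between promoter and terminator is presumably where they lie. An open reading frame placed there would be transcribed from TEF1 and terminated by CYC1.

The yeast marker is CAN1, which encodes the high-affinity arginine permease. It is flanked by two loxP sites in the same orientation, so Cre recombinase can excise the marker and allow it to be reused in successive rounds of strain engineering. CAN1 is also generally known as a counter-selectable gene, because the permease imports the toxic arginine analogue canavanine. The record does not spell out the selection scheme or the host genotype required. The plasmid is suited to high-copy, constitutive expression of a chosen gene in yeast.
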