Features (pLannotate 1.2.2; 20 found; start..end, strand, type, name):
    137..236     +  misc_feature   bom (fragment): basis of mobility region from pBR322
    242..396     -  CDS            lacZα (fragment): LacZα fragment of β-galactosidase; lacZ fragment
    399..439     -  misc_feature   MCS (fragment): pUC18/19 multiple cloning site
    440..473     +  protein_bind   loxP: Cre-mediated recombination occurs in the 8-bp core sequence (GCATACAT). Cre recombinase
   1287..3056    +  CDS            CAN1 (sequence withheld): CAN1_YEAST - Experimental evidence at protein level: Swiss-Prot protein existence level 1. High-affinity permease for arginine (PubMed:8436127, PubMed:9231419, PubMed:10654085, PubMed:11746604). From Saccharomyces cerevisiae (strain ATCC 204508 / S288c) (Baker's yeast).
   3201..3234    +  protein_bind   loxP: Cre-mediated recombination occurs in the 8-bp core sequence (GCATACAT). Cre recombinase
   3235..3256    -  misc_feature   MCS (fragment): pUC18/19 multiple cloning site
   3261..4603    +  rep_origin     2μ ori: yeast 2μ plasmid origin of replication
   4603..4623    -  CDS            lacZα (fragment): LacZα fragment of β-galactosidase; lacZ fragment
   4643..4659    -  protein_bind   lac operator: The lac repressor binds to the lac operator to inhibit transcription in E. coli. This inhibition can be relieved by adding lactose or isopropyl-β-D-thiogalactopyranoside (IPTG). lac repressor encoded by lacI
   4667..4697    -  promoter       lac promoter: promoter for the E. coli lac operon
   4712..4733    -  protein_bind   CAP binding site: CAP binding activates transcription in the presence of cAMP. E. coli catabolite activator protein
   4746..4838    -  CDS            lacI (fragment): lac repressor; lacI; The lac repressor binds to the lac operator to inhibit transcription in E. coli. This inhibition can be relieved by adding lactose or isopropyl-β-D-thiogalactopyranoside (IPTG).
   5021..5609    -  rep_origin     ori: high-copy-number ColE1/pMB1/pBR322/pUC origin of replication
   5780..6640    -  CDS            AmpR: β-lactamase; bla; confers resistance to ampicillin, carbenicillin, and related antibiotics
   6641..6661    -  promoter       AmpR promoter (fragment): bla
   6705..7112    +  promoter       TEF1 promoter: S. cerevisiae TEF1; promoter for EF-1α
   7150..7397    +  terminator     CYC1 terminator: S. cerevisiae CYC1; transcription terminator for CYC1
   7401..7492    -  promoter       AmpR promoter (fragment): bla
   7587..35      +  CDS            rop (fragment) (across the origin): Rop protein, which maintains plasmids at low copy number; rop
>Addgene plasmid #26840 | pXP412 | depositor full sequence | sequence record 12708 | Author sequence
TCGCGCGTTTCGGTGATGACGGTGAAAACCTCTGACACATGCAGCTCCCGGAGACGGTCACAGCTTGTCT
GTAAGCGGATGCCGGGAGCAGACAAGCCCGTCAGGGCGCGTCAGCGGGTGTTGGCGGGTGTCGGGGCTGG
CTTAACTATGCGGCATCAGAGCAGATTGTACTGAGAGTGCACCATATGCGGTGTGAAATACCGCACAGAT
GCGTAAGGAGAAAATACCGCATCAGGCGCCATTCGCCATTCAGGCTGCGCAACTGTTGGGAAGGGCGATC
GGTGCGGGCCTCTTCGCTATTACGCCAGCTGGCGAAAGGGGGATGTGCTGCAAGGCGATTAAGTTGGGTA
ACGCCAGGGTTTTCCCAGTCACGACGTTGTAAAACGACGGCCAGTGCCAAGCTTGCATGCCTGCAGGTCG
ACTCTAGAGGATCCCCGGGATAACTTCGTATAGCATACATTATACGAAGTTATGGGCCCATTATGAATAC
GCACCTCTATGTATTTCCGAGATACGATTACTCCAGTTCCTCTTACAAGAAATGCATAAAAATAGTTACA
ATTAATTAGAACAAGAACTTATTTAGAACACGTTCACACTGAGTAAGAACTCTTGTCCCTTATTAGCCTT
GATAGTGCTGAAAAAAAGAAAAAAAACAAAAAAAAGAAATAAAATAACGGCAAACAGCAAAGGCCACAGA
ACCGTATTCATGTTACTTCTGCAATATCAATCACTTACTGGCAAGTGCGTATAAATTAAACCTATTTCTT
TATCATCATATTTACTTATATCTTTAACAGATTCCAAACCCTAAAGTGTCCGAATTTTCAATAGGGCGAA
CTTGAAGAATAACCAAGGTCAATAATATATCTTTTAGTATAACCCTGAAATTTGCCCTATAGAAATCTAG
GGTTTCTGTGTGGTTTCCGGGTGAGTCATACGGCTTTTTTGAATTTCTTTTTTTGCAGTTGTCTCTATCA
ATGAAAATTTCGAGGAAGACGATAAGGTTAAGATAAGTAGATAAGAGAATGATACGAGATAAAGCACAAA
TTAGCAGAAAGAAGAGTGGTTGCGAACAGAGTAAACCGAATCAGGGAATCCCTTTTTGCAAAAACATCAA
TTATCCTTTTCTTTTTTTTACGTATATATCTGGAACAGAAATATATAAGTTACTATTATACTTATAGTTG
GATCCAGTTTTTAATCTGTCGTCAATCGAAAGTTTATTTCAGAGTTCTTCAGACTTCTTAACTCCTGTAA
AAACAAAAAAAAAAAAAGGCATAGCA
[1770 nt withheld, positions 1287-3056]
TAGATATGACGTTTTATTACCTTTGATCACATTTCCACGCCATTTCGCATTCTCACCCTCATAAGTCATA
CACCGAAAAGAAAGTTTAAGGGATCAATGAGCTTACTATAATCTCAGTATATTTATTTTTATCGATGATT
CACCATAACTTCGTATAGCATACATTATACGAAGTTATCCCGGGTACCGAGCTCGAATTCGTATGATCCA
ATATCAAAGGAAATGATAGCATTGAAGGATGAGACTAATCCAATTGAGGAGTGGCAGCATATAGAACAGC
TAAAGGGTAGTGCTGAAGGAAGCATACGATACCCCGCATGGAATGGGATAATATCACAGGAGGTACTAGA
CTACCTTTCATCCTACATAAATAGACGCATATAAGTACGCATTTAAGCATAAACACGCACTATGCCGTTC
TTCTCATGTATATATATATACAGGCAACACGCAGATATAGGTGCGACGTGAACAGTGAGCTGTATGTGCG
CAGCTCGCGTTGCATTTTCGGAAGCGCTCGTTTTCGGAAACGCTTTGAAGTTCCTATTCCGAAGTTCCTA
TTCTCTAGAAAGTATAGGAACTTCAGAGCGCTTTTGAAAACCAAAAGCGCTCTGAAGACGCACTTTCAAA
AAACCAAAAACGCACCGGACTGTAACGAGCTACTAAAATATTGCGAATACCGCTTCCACAAACATTGCTC
AAAAGTATCTCTTTGCTATATATCTCTGTGCTATATCCCTATATAACCTACCCATCCACCTTTCGCTCCT
TGAACTTGCATCTAAACTCGACCTCTACATTTTTTATGTTTATCTCTAGTATTACTCTTTAGACAAAAAA
ATTGTAGTAAGAACTATTCATAGAGTGAATCGAAAACAATACGAAAATGTAAACATTTCCTATACGTAGT
ATATAGAGACAAAATAGAAGAAACCGTTCATAATTTTCTGACCAATGAAGAATCATCAACGCTATCACTT
TCTGTTCACAAAGTATGCGCAATCCACATCGGTATAGAATATAATCGGGGATGCCTTTATCTTGAAAAAA
TGCACCCGCAGCTTCGCTAGTAATCAGTAAACGCGGGAAGTGGAGTCAGGCTTTTTTTATGGAAGAGAAA
ATAGACACCAAAGTAGCCTTCTTCTAACCTTAACGGACCTACAGTGCAAAAAGTTATCAAGAGACTGCAT
TATAGAGCGCACAAAGGAGAAAAAAAGTAATCTAAGATGCTTTGTTAGAAAAATAGCGCTCTCGGGATGC
ATTTTTGTAGAACAAAAAAGAAGTATAGATTCTTTGTTGGTAAAATAGCGCTCTCGCGTTGCATTTCTGT
TCTGTAAAAATGCAGCTCAGATTCTTTGTTTGAAAAATTAGCGCTCTCGCGTTGCATTTTTGTTTTACAA
AAATGAAGCACAGATTCTTCGTTGGTAAAATAGCGCTTTCGCGTTGCATTTCTGTTCTGTAAAAATGCAG
CTCAGATTCTTTGTTTGAAAAATTAGCGCTCTCGCGTTGCATTTTTGTTCTACAAAATGAAGCACAGATG
CTTCGTTGAATTCGTAATCATGGTCATAGCTGTTTCCTGTGTGAAATTGTTATCCGCTCACAATTCCACA
CAACATACGAGCCGGAAGCATAAAGTGTAAAGCCTGGGGTGCCTAATGAGTGAGCTAACTCACATTAATT
GCGTTGCGCTCACTGCCCGCTTTCCAGTCGGGAAACCTGTCGTGCCAGCTGCATTAATGAATCGGCCAAC
GCGCGGGGAGAGGCGGTTTGCGTATTGGGCGCTCTTCCGCTTCCTCGCTCACTGACTCGCTGCGCTCGGT
CGTTCGGCTGCGGCGAGCGGTATCAGCTCACTCAAAGGCGGTAATACGGTTATCCACAGAATCAGGGGAT
AACGCAGGAAAGAACATGTGAGCAAAAGGCCAGCAAAAGGCCAGGAACCGTAAAAAGGCCGCGTTGCTGG
CGTTTTTCCATAGGCTCCGCCCCCCTGACGAGCATCACAAAAATCGACGCTCAAGTCAGAGGTGGCGAAA
CCCGACAGGACTATAAAGATACCAGGCGTTTCCCCCTGGAAGCTCCCTCGTGCGCTCTCCTGTTCCGACC
CTGCCGCTTACCGGATACCTGTCCGCCTTTCTCCCTTCGGGAAGCGTGGCGCTTTCTCATAGCTCACGCT
GTAGGTATCTCAGTTCGGTGTAGGTCGTTCGCTCCAAGCTGGGCTGTGTGCACGAACCCCCCGTTCAGCC
CGACCGCTGCGCCTTATCCGGTAACTATCGTCTTGAGTCCAACCCGGTAAGACACGACTTATCGCCACTG
GCAGCAGCCACTGGTAACAGGATTAGCAGAGCGAGGTATGTAGGCGGTGCTACAGAGTTCTTGAAGTGGT
GGCCTAACTACGGCTACACTAGAAGGACAGTATTTGGTATCTGCGCTCTGCTGAAGCCAGTTACCTTCGG
AAAAAGAGTTGGTAGCTCTTGATCCGGCAAACAAACCACCGCTGGTAGCGGTGGTTTTTTTGTTTGCAAG
CAGCAGATTACGCGCAGAAAAAAAGGATCTCAAGAAGATCCTTTGATCTTTTCTACGGGGTCTGACGCTC
AGTGGAACGAAAACTCACGTTAAGGGATTTTGGTCATGAGATTATCAAAAAGGATCTTCACCTAGATCCT
TTTAAATTAAAAATGAAGTTTTAAATCAATCTAAAGTATATATGAGTAAACTTGGTCTGACAGTTACCAA
TGCTTAATCAGTGAGGCACCTATCTCAGCGATCTGTCTATTTCGTTCATCCATAGTTGCCTGACTCCCCG
TCGTGTAGATAACTACGATACGGGAGGGCTTACCATCTGGCCCCAGTGCTGCAATGATACCGCGAGACCC
ACGCTCACCGGCTCCAGATTTATCAGCAATAAACCAGCCAGCCGGAAGGGCCGAGCGCAGAAGTGGTCCT
GCAACTTTATCCGCCTCCATCCAGTCTATTAATTGTTGCCGGGAAGCTAGAGTAAGTAGTTCGCCAGTTA
ATAGTTTGCGCAACGTTGTTGCCATTGCTACAGGCATCGTGGTGTCACGCTCGTCGTTTGGTATGGCTTC
ATTCAGCTCCGGTTCCCAACGATCAAGGCGAGTTACATGATCCCCCATGTTGTGCAAAAAAGCGGTTAGC
TCCTTCGGTCCTCCGATCGTTGTCAGAAGTAAGTTGGCCGCAGTGTTATCACTCATGGTTATGGCAGCAC
TGCATAATTCTCTTACTGTCATGCCATCCGTAAGATGCTTTTCTGTGACTGGTGAGTACTCAACCAAGTC
ATTCTGAGAATAGTGTATGCGGCGACCGAGTTGCTCTTGCCCGGCGTCAATACGGGATAATACCGCGCCA
CATAGCAGAACTTTAAAAGTGCTCATCATTGGAAAACGTTCTTCGGGGCGAAAACTCTCAAGGATCTTAC
CGCTGTTGAGATCCAGTTCGATGTAACCCACTCGTGCACCCAACTGATCTTCAGCATCTTTTACTTTCAC
CAGCGTTTCTGGGTGAGCAAAAACAGGAAGGCAAAATGCCGCAAAAAAGGGAATAAGGGCGACACGGAAA
TGTTGAATACTCATACTCTTCCTTTTTCAATATTACCGCGAATCCTTACATCACACCCAATCCCCCACAA
GTGATCCCCCACACACCATAGCTTCAAAATGTTTCTACTCCTTTTTTACTCTTCCAGATTTTCTCGGACT
CCGCGCATCGCCGTACCACTTCAAAACACCCAAGCACAGCATACTAAATTTCCCCTCTTTCTTCCTCTAG
GGTGTCGTTAATTACCCGTACTAAAGGTTTGGAAAAGAAAAAAGAGACCGCCTCGTTTCTTTTTCTTCGT
CGAAAAAGGCAATAAAAATTTTTATCACGTTTCTTTTTCTTGAAAATTTTTTTTTTTGATTTTTTTCTCT
TTCGATGACCTCCCATTGATATTTAAGTTAATAAACGGTCTTCAATTTCTCAAGTTTCAGTTTCATTTTT
CTTGTTCTATTACAACTTTTTTTACTTCTTGCTCATTAGAAAGAAAGCATAGCAATCTAATCTAAGTTTT
AATTACAAAACTAGTGATATCTGCGCACTCGAGTCATGTAATTAGTTATGTCACGCTTACATTCACGCCC
TCCCCCCACATCCGCTCTAACCGAAAAGGAAGGAGTTAGACAACCTGAAGTCTAGGTCCCTATTTATTTT
TTTATAGTTATGTTAGTATTAAGAACGTTATTTATATTTCAAATTTTTCTTTTTTTTCTGTACAGACGCG
TGTACGCATGTAACATTATACTGAAAACCTTGCTTGAGAAGGTTTTGGGACGCTCGAAGGCTTTAATTTG
CGGCCAATATTATTGAAGCATTTATCAGGGTTATTGTCTCATGAGCGGATACATATTTGAATGTATTTAG
AAAAATAAACAAATAGGGGTTCCGCGCACATTTCCCCGAAAAGTGCCACCTGACGTCTAAGAAACCATTA
TTATCATGACATTAACCTATAAAAATAGGCGTATCACGAGGCCCTTTCGTC
