>Addgene plasmid #26840 | pXP412 | addgene partial sequence | sequence record 33073 | 26840 with M13pUC-fwd
GTCGACTCTAGAGGATCCCCGGGATAACTTCGTATAGCATACATTATACGAAGTTATGGGCCCATTATGA
ATACGCACCTCTATGTATTTCCGAGATACGATTACTCCAGTTCCTCTTACAAGAAATGCATAAAAATAGT
TACAATTAATTAGAACAAGAACTTATTTAGAACACGTTCACACTGAGTAAGAACTCTTGTCCCTTATTAG
CCTTGATAGTGCTGAAAAAAAGAAAAAAAACAAAAAAAAGAAATAAAATAACGGCAAACAGCAAAGGCCA
CAGAACCGTATTCATGTTACTTCTGCAATATCAATCACTTACTGGCAAGTGCGTATAAATTAAACCTATT
TCTTTATCATCATATTTACTTATATCTTTAACAGATTCCAAACCCTAAAGTGTCCGAATTTTCAATAGGG
CGAACTTGAAGAATAACCAAGGTCAATAATATATCTTTTAGTATAACCCTGAAATTTGCCCTATAGAAAT
CTAGGGTTTCTGTGTGGTTTCCGGGTGAGTCATACGGCTTTTTTGAATTTCTTTTTTTGCAGTTGTCTCT
ATCAATGAAAATTTCGAGGAAGACGATAAGGTTAAGATAAGTAGATAAGAGAATGATACGAGATAAAGCA
CAAATTAGCAGAAAGAAGAGTGGTTGCGAACAGAGTAAACCGAATCAGGGAATCCCTTTTTGCAAAAACA
TCAATTATCCTTTTCTTTTTTTTACGTATATATCTGGAACAGAAATATATAAGTTACTATTATACTTATA
GTTGGATCCAGTTTTTAATCTGTCGTCAATCGAAAGTTTATTTCAGAGTTCTTCAGACTTCTTAACTCCT
GTAAAAACAAAA
